>Addgene plasmid #14145 | pAG415GAL-ccdB | depositor full sequence | sequence record 98096 | pAG415GAL-ccdB sequence 8391 bps
GACGAAAGGGCCTCGTGATACGCCTATTTTTATAGGTTAATGTCATGATAATAATGGTTTCTTAGGACGG
ATCGCTTGCCTGTAACTTACACGCGCCTCGTATCTTTTAATGATGGAATAATTTGGGAATTTACTCTGTG
TTTATTTATTTTTATGTTTTGTATTTGGATTTTAGAAAGTAAATAAAGAAGGTAGAAGAGTTACGGAATG
AAGAAAAAAAAATAAACAAAGGTTTAAAAAATTTCAACAAAAAGCGTACTTTACATATATATTTATTAGA
CAAGAAAAGCAGATTAAATAGATATACATTCGATTAACGATAAGTAAAATGTAAAATCACAGGATTTTCG
TGTGTGGTCTTCTACACAGACAAGATGAAACAATTCGGCATTAATACCTGAGAGCAGGAAGAGCAAGATA
AAAGGTAGTATTTGTTGGCGATCCCCCTAGAGTCTTTTACATCTTCGGAAAACAAAAACTATTTTTTCTT
TAATTTCTTTTTTTACTTTCTATTTTTAATTTATATATTTATATTAAAAAATTTAAATTATAATTATTTT
TATAGCACGTGATGAAAAGGACCCAGGTGGCACTTTTCGGGGAAATGTGCGCGGAACCCCTATTTGTTTA
TTTTTCTAAATACATTCAAATATGTATCCGCTCATGAGACAATAACCCTGATAAATGCTTCAATAATATT
GAAAAAGGAAGAGTATGAGTATTCAACATTTCCGTGTCGCCCTTATTCCCTTTTTTGCGGCATTTTGCCT
TCCTGTTTTTGCTCACCCAGAAACGCTGGTGAAAGTAAAAGATGCTGAAGATCAGTTGGGTGCACGAGTG
GGTTACATCGAACTGGATCTCAACAGCGGTAAGATCCTTGAGAGTTTTCGCCCCGAAGAACGTTTTCCAA
TGATGAGCACTTTTAAAGTTCTGCTATGTGGCGCGGTATTATCCCGTATTGACGCCGGGCAAGAGCAACT
CGGTCGCCGCATACACTATTCTCAGAATGACTTGGTTGAGTACTCACCAGTCACAGAAAAGCATCTTACG
GATGGCATGACAGTAAGAGAATTATGCAGTGCTGCCATAACCATGAGTGATAACACTGCGGCCAACTTAC
TTCTGACAACGATCGGAGGACCGAAGGAGCTAACCGCTTTTTTGCACAACATGGGGGATCATGTAACTCG
CCTTGATCGTTGGGAACCGGAGCTGAATGAAGCCATACCAAACGACGAGCGTGACACCACGATGCCTGTA
GCAATGGCAACAACGTTGCGCAAACTATTAACTGGCGAACTACTTACTCTAGCTTCCCGGCAACAATTAA
TAGACTGGATGGAGGCGGATAAAGTTGCAGGACCACTTCTGCGCTCGGCCCTTCCGGCTGGCTGGTTTAT
TGCTGATAAATCTGGAGCCGGTGAGCGTGGGTCTCGCGGTATCATTGCAGCACTGGGGCCAGATGGTAAG
CCCTCCCGTATCGTAGTTATCTACACGACGGGGAGTCAGGCAACTATGGATGAACGAAATAGACAGATCG
CTGAGATAGGTGCCTCACTGATTAAGCATTGGTAACTGTCAGACCAAGTTTACTCATATATACTTTAGAT
TGATTTAAAACTTCATTTTTAATTTAAAAGGATCTAGGTGAAGATCCTTTTTGATAATCTCATGACCAAA
ATCCCTTAACGTGAGTTTTCGTTCCACTGAGCGTCAGACCCCGTAGAAAAGATCAAAGGATCTTCTTGAG
ATCCTTTTTTTCTGCGCGTAATCTGCTGCTTGCAAACAAAAAAACCACCGCTACCAGCGGTGGTTTGTTT
GCCGGATCAAGAGCTACCAACTCTTTTTCCGAAGGTAACTGGCTTCAGCAGAGCGCAGATACCAAATACT
GTCCTTCTAGTGTAGCCGTAGTTAGGCCACCACTTCAAGAACTCTGTAGCACCGCCTACATACCTCGCTC
TGCTAATCCTGTTACCAGTGGCTGCTGCCAGTGGCGATAAGTCGTGTCTTACCGGGTTGGACTCAAGACG
ATAGTTACCGGATAAGGCGCAGCGGTCGGGCTGAACGGGGGGTTCGTGCACACAGCCCAGCTTGGAGCGA
ACGACCTACACCGAACTGAGATACCTACAGCGTGAGCTATGAGAAAGCGCCACGCTTCCCGAAGGGAGAA
AGGCGGACAGGTATCCGGTAAGCGGCAGGGTCGGAACAGGAGAGCGCACGAGGGAGCTTCCAGGGGGAAA
CGCCTGGTATCTTTATAGTCCTGTCGGGTTTCGCCACCTCTGACTTGAGCGTCGATTTTTGTGATGCTCG
TCAGGGGGGCGGAGCCTATGGAAAAACGCCAGCAACGCGGCCTTTTTACGGTTCCTGGCCTTTTGCTGGC
CTTTTGCTCACATGTTCTTTCCTGCGTTATCCCCTGATTCTGTGGATAACCGTATTACCGCCTTTGAGTG
AGCTGATACCGCTCGCCGCAGCCGAACGACCGAGCGCAGCGAGTCAGTGAGCGAGGAAGCGGAAGAGCGC
CCAATACGCAAACCGCCTCTCCCCGCGCGTTGGCCGATTCATTAATGCAGCTGGCACGACAGGTTTCCCG
ACTGGAAAGCGGGCAGTGAGCGCAACGCAATTAATGTGAGTTACCTCACTCATTAGGCACCCCAGGCTTT
ACACTTTATGCTTCCGGCTCCTATGTTGTGTGGAATTGTGAGCGGATAACAATTTCACACAGGAAACAGC
TATGACCATGATTACGCCAAGCGCGCAATTAACCCTCACTAAAGGGAACAAAAGCTGGAGCTCTAGTACG
GATTAGAAGCCGCCGAGCGGGTGACAGCCCTCCGAAGGAAGACTCTCCTCCGTGCGTCCTCGTCTTCACC
GGTCGCGTTCCTGAAACGCAGATGTGCCTCGCGCCGCACTGCTCCGAACAATAAAGATTCTACAATACTA
GCTTTTATGGTTATGAAGAGGAAAAATTGGCAGTAACCTGGCCCCACAAACCTTCAAATGAACGAATCAA
ATTAACAACCATAGGATGATAATGCGATTAGTTTTTTAGCCTTATTTCTGGGGTAATTAATCAGCGAAGC
GATGATTTTTGATCTATTAACAGATATATAAATGCAAAAACTGCATAACCACTTTAACTAATACTTTCAA
CATTTTCGGTTTGTATTACTTCTTATTCAAATGTAATAAAAGTATCAACAAAAAATTGTTAATATACCTC
TATACTTTAACGTCAAGGAGAAAAAACCCCGGATTCTAGAACTAGTGGATCCCCCATCACAAGTTTGTAC
AAAAAAGCTGAACGAGAAACGTAAAATGATATAAATATCAATATATTAAATTAGATTTTGCATAAAAAAC
AGACTACATAATACTGTAAAACACAACATATCCAGTCACTATGGCGGCCGCATTAGGCACCCCAGGCTTT
ACACTTTATGCTTCCGGCTCGTATAATGTGTGGATTTTGAGTTAGGATCCGTCGAGATTTTCAGGAGCTA
AGGAAGCTAAAATGGAGAAAAAAATCACTGGATATACCACCGTTGATATATCCCAATGGCATCGTAAAGA
ACATTTTGAGGCATTTCAGTCAGTTGCTCAATGTACCTATAACCAGACCGTTCAGCTGGATATTACGGCC
TTTTTAAAGACCGTAAAGAAAAATAAGCACAAGTTTTATCCGGCCTTTATTCACATTCTTGCCCGCCTGA
TGAATGCTCATCCGGAATTCCGTATGGCAATGAAAGACGGTGAGCTGGTGATATGGGATAGTGTTCACCC
TTGTTACACCGTTTTCCATGAGCAAACTGAAACGTTTTCATCGCTCTGGAGTGAATACCACGACGATTTC
CGGCAGTTTCTACACATATATTCGCAAGATGTGGCGTGTTACGGTGAAAACCTGGCCTATTTCCCTAAAG
GGTTTATTGAGAATATGTTTTTCGTCTCAGCCAATCCCTGGGTGAGTTTCACCAGTTTTGATTTAAACGT
GGCCAATATGGACAACTTCTTCGCCCCCGTTTTCACCATGGGCAAATATTATACGCAAGGCGACAAGGTG
CTGATGCCGCTGGCGATTCAGGTTCATCATGCCGTCTGTGATGGCTTCCATGTCGGCAGAATGCTTAATG
AATTACAACAGTACTGCGATGAGTGGCAGGGCGGGGCGTAAACGCCGCGTGGATCCGGCTTACTAAAAGC
CAGATAACAGTATGCGTATTTGCGCGCTGATTTTTGCGGTATAAGAATATATACTGATATGTATACCCGA
AGTATGTCAAAAAGAGGTATGCTATGAAGCAGCGTATTACAGTGACAGTTGACAGCGACAGCTATCAGTT
GCTCAAGGCATATATGATGTCAATATCTCCGGTCTGGTAAGCACAACCATGCAGAATGAAGCCCGTCGTC
TGCGTGCCGAACGCTGGAAAGCGGAAAATCAGGAAGGGATGGCTGAGGTCGCCCGGTTTATTGAAATGAA
CGGCTCTTTTGCTGACGAGAACAGGGGCTGGTGAAATGCAGTTTAAGGTTTACACCTATAAAAGAGAGAG
CCGTTATCGTCTGTTTGTGGATGTACAGAGTGATATTATTGACACGCCCGGGCGACGGATGGTGATCCCC
CTGGCCAGTGCACGTCTGCTGTCAGATAAAGTCTCCCGTGAACTTTACCCGGTGGTGCATATCGGGGATG
AAAGCTGGCGCATGATGACCACCGATATGGCCAGTGTGCCGGTCTCCGTTATCGGGGAAGAAGTGGCTGA
TCTCAGCCACCGCGAAAATGACATCAAAAACGCCATTAACCTGATGTTCTGGGGAATATAAATGTCAGGC
TCCCTTATACACAGCCAGTCTGCAGGTCGACCATAGTGACTGGATATGTTGTGTTTTACAGTATTATGTA
GTCTGTTTTTTATGCAAAATCTAATTTAATATATTGATATTTATATCATTTTACGTTTCTCGTTCAGCTT
TCTTGTACAAAGTGGTGATGGGCTGCAGGAATTCGATATCAAGCTCGAGTCATGTAATTAGTTATGTCAC
GCTTACATTCACGCCCTCCCCCCACATCCGCTCTAACCGAAAAGGAAGGAGTTAGACAACCTGAAGTCTA
GGTCCCTATTTATTTTTTTATAGTTATGTTAGTATTAAGAACGTTATTTATATTTCAAATTTTTCTTTTT
TTTCTGTACAGACGCGTGTACGCATGTAACATTATACTGAAAACCTTGCTTGAGAAGGTTTTGGGACGCT
CGAAGGCTTTAATTTGCGGCCGGTACCCAATTCGCCCTATAGTGAGTCGTATTACGCGCGCTCACTGGCC
GTCGTTTTACAACGTCGTGACTGGGAAAACCCTGGCGTTACCCAACTTAATCGCCTTGCAGCACATCCCC
CTTTCGCCAGCTGGCGTAATAGCGAAGAGGCCCGCACCGATCGCCCTTCCCAACAGTTGCGCAGCCTGAA
TGGCGAATGG
[124 nt withheld, positions 5471-5594]
C
[91 nt withheld, positions 5596-5686]
A
[49 nt withheld, positions 5688-5736]
CCTTTGACGTTGGAGTCCACGTTCTTT
[37 nt withheld, positions 5764-5800]
ACCCTATCTCGGTCTATTCTTTTGATTTATAAGGGATTTTGCCGATTTCGGCCTATTGGTTAAAAAATGA
GCTGATTTAACAAAAATTTAACGCGAATTTTAACAAAATATTAACGCTTACAATTTCCTGATGCGGTATT
TTCTCCTTACGCATCTGTGCGGTATTTCACACCGCATATCGACCGGTCGAGGAGAACTTCTAGTATATCT
ACATACCTAATATTATTGCCTTATTAAAAATGGAATCCCAACAATTACATCAAAATCCACATTCTCTTCA
AAATCAATTGTCCTGTACTTCCTTGTTCATGTGTGTTCAAAAACGTTATATTTATAGGATAATTATACTC
TATTTCTCAACAAGTAATTGGTTGTTTGGCCGAGCGGTCTAAGGCGCCTGATTCAAGAAATATCTTGACC
GCAGTTAACTGTGGGAATACTCAGGTATCGTAAGATGCAAGAGTTCGAATCTCTTAGCAACCATTATTTT
TTTCCTCAACATAACGAGAACACACAGGGGCGCTATCGCACAGAATCAAATTCGATGACTGGAAATTTTT
TGTTAATTTCAGAGGTCGCCTGACGCATATACCTTTTTCAACTGAAAAATTGGGAGAAAAAGGAAAGGTG
AGAGCGCCGGAACCGGCTTTTCATATAGAATAGAGAAGCGTTCATGACTAAATGCTTGCATCACAATACT
TGAAGTTGACAATATTATTTAAGGACCTATTGTTTTTTCCAATAGGTGGTTAGCAATCGTCTTACTTTCT
AACTTTTCTTACCTTTTACATTTCAGCAATATATATATATATATTTCAAGGATATACCATTCTAATGTCT
GCCCCTAAGAAGATCGTCGTTTTGCCAGGTGACCACGTTGGTCAAGAAATCACAGCCGAAGCCATTAAGG
TTCTTAAAGCTATTTCTGATGTTCGTTCCAATGTCAAGTTCGATTTCGAAAATCATTTAATTGGTGGTGC
TGCTATCGATGCTACAGGTGTCCCACTTCCAGATGAGGCGCTGGAAGCCTCCAAGAAGGTTGATGCCGTT
TTGTTAGGTGCTGTGGGTGGTCCTAAATGGGGTACCGGTAGTGTTAGACCTGAACAAGGTTTACTAAAAA
TCCGTAAAGAACTTCAATTGTACGCCAACTTAAGACCATGTAACTTTGCATCCGACTCTCTTTTAGACTT
ATCTCCAATCAAGCCACAATTTGCTAAAGGTACTGACTTCGTTGTTGTCAGAGAATTAGTGGGAGGTATT
TACTTTGGTAAGAGAAAGGAAGACGATGGTGATGGTGTCGCTTGGGATAGTGAACAATACACCGTTCCAG
AAGTGCAAAGAATCACAAGAATGGCCGCTTTCATGGCCCTACAACATGAGCCACCATTGCCTATTTGGTC
CTTGGATAAAGCTAATGTTTTGGCCTCTTCAAGATTATGGAGAAAAACTGTGGAGGAAACCATCAAGAAC
GAATTCCCTACATTGAAGGTTCAACATCAATTGATTGATTCTGCCGCCATGATCCTAGTTAAGAACCCAA
CCCACCTAAATGGTATTATAATCACCAGCAACATGTTTGGTGATATCATCTCCGATGAAGCCTCCGTTAT
CCCAGGTTCCTTGGGTTTGTTGCCATCTGCGTCCTTGGCCTCTTTGCCAGACAAGAACACCGCATTTGGT
TTGTACGAACCATGCCACGGTTCTGCTCCAGATTTGCCAAAGAATAAGGTTGACCCTATCGCCACTATCT
TGTCTGCTGCAATGATGTTGAAATTGTCATTGAACTTGCCTGAAGAAGGTAAGGCCATTGAAGATGCAGT
TAAAAAGGTTTTGGATGCAGGTATCAGAACTGGTGATTTAGGTGGTTCCAACAGTACCACCGAAGTCGGT
GATGCTGTCGCCGAAGAAGTTAAGAAAATCCTTGCTTAAAAAGATTCTCTTTTTTTATGATATTTGTACA
TAAACTTTATAAATGAAATTCATAATAGAAACGACACGAAATTACAAAATGGAATATGTTCATAGGGTAG
ACGAAACTATATACGCAATCTACATACATTTATCAAGAAGGAGAAAAAGGAGGATAGTAAAGGAATACAG
GTAAGCAAATTGATACTAATGGCTCAACGTGATAAGGAAAAAGAATTGCACTTTAACATTAATATTGACA
AGGAGGAGGGCACCACACAAAAAGTTAGGTGTAACAGAAAATCATGAAACTACGATTCCTAATTTGATAT
TGGAGGATTTTCTCTAAAAAAAAAAAAATACAACAAATAAAAAACACTCAATGACCTGACCATTTGATGG
AGTTTAAGTCAATACCTTCTTGAACCATTTCCCATAATGGTGAAAGTTCCCTCAAGAATTTTACTCTGTC
AGAAACGGCCTTACGACGTAGTCGATATGGTGCACTCTCAGTACAATCTGCTCTGATGCCGCATAGTTAA
GCCAGCCCCGACACCCGCCAACACCCGCTGACGCGCCCTGACGGGCTTGTCTGCTCCCGGCATCCGCTTA
CAGACAAGCTGTGACCGTCTCCGGGAGCTGCATGTGTCAGAGGTTTTCACCGTCATCACCGAAACGCGCG
A
Features (pLannotate 1.2.2; 30 found; start..end, strand, type, name):
     70..573     -  misc_feature   CEN/ARS: S. cerevisiae CEN6 centromere fused to an autonomously replicating sequence
    610..714     +  promoter       AmpR promoter: bla
    715..1575    +  CDS            AmpR: β-lactamase; bla; confers resistance to ampicillin, carbenicillin, and related antibiotics
   1746..2334    +  rep_origin     ori: high-copy-number ColE1/pMB1/pBR322/pUC origin of replication
   2517..2609    +  CDS            lacI (fragment): lac repressor; lacI; The lac repressor binds to the lac operator to inhibit transcription in E. coli. This inhibition can be relieved by adding lactose or isopropyl-β-D-thiogalactopyranoside (IPTG).
   2622..2643    +  protein_bind   CAP binding site: CAP binding activates transcription in the presence of cAMP. E. coli catabolite activator protein
   2658..2688    +  promoter       lac promoter: promoter for the E. coli lac operon
   2696..2712    +  protein_bind   lac operator: The lac repressor binds to the lac operator to inhibit transcription in E. coli. This inhibition can be relieved by adding lactose or isopropyl-β-D-thiogalactopyranoside (IPTG). lac repressor encoded by lacI
   2757..2775    +  promoter       T3 promoter: promoter for bacteriophage T3 RNA polymerase
   2799..3240    +  promoter       GAL1 promoter: S. cerevisiae GAL1; inducible promoter, regulated by Gal4
   3255..3275    +  misc_feature   MCS (fragment): pBluescript multiple cloning site
   3279..3403    +  protein_bind   attR1: mutant version of attR; recombination site for the Gateway® LR reaction LR Clonase™
   3428..3458    +  promoter       lac UV5 promoter: E. coli lac promoter with an "up" mutation
   3482..3511    +  promoter       cat promoter (fragment): promoter of the E. coli cat gene encoding chloramphenicol acetyltransferase
   3512..4171    +  CDS            CmR: chloramphenicol acetyltransferase; cat; confers resistance to chloramphenicol
   4353..4511    +  CDS            ccdA (fragment): CCDA_ECO57 - Also known as H, letA. Experimental evidence at protein level: Swiss-Prot protein existence level 1. Antitoxin component of a type II toxin-antitoxin (TA) system which inhibits the post-segregational killing (PSK) of plasmid-free cells, also referred to as a plasmid addiction system. Binds to and blocks the activity of CcdB; will also remove bound CcdB protein from the CcdB-GyrA complex by forming a CcdA-CcdB complex, a process termed rejuvenation. Functions as a transcriptional corepressor for the ccdAB operon, repression also requires CcdB (By similarity). From Escherichia coli
   4516..4818    +  CDS            ccdB: CCDB_ECOLI - Also known as G, letB, letD. Experimental evidence at protein level: Swiss-Prot protein existence level 1. Toxic component of a type II toxin-antitoxin (TA) system, functioning in plasmid maintainence. Responsible for the post- segregational killing (PSK) of plasmid-free cells, also referred to as a plasmid addiction system. Half-life of over 2 hours. Cell killing by CcdB is accompanied by filamentation, defects in chromosome and plasmid segregation, defects in cell division, formation of anucleate cells, decreased DNA synthesis and plasmid loss. Interferes with the activity of DN
   4862..4986    -  protein_bind   attR2: mutant version of attR; recombination site for the Gateway® LR reaction LR Clonase™
   4990..5015    +  misc_feature   MCS (fragment): pBluescript multiple cloning site
   5020..5267    +  terminator     CYC1 terminator: S. cerevisiae CYC1; transcription terminator for CYC1
   5286..5304    -  promoter       T7 promoter: promoter for bacteriophage T7 RNA polymerase
   5312..5467    +  CDS            lacZα (fragment): LacZα fragment of β-galactosidase; lacZ fragment
   5471..5899    +  rep_origin     f1 ori (sequence partly withheld): f1 bacteriophage origin of replication; arrow indicates direction of (+) strand synthesis
   5927..5979    -  misc_feature   bom (fragment): basis of mobility region from pBR322
   6010..6087    +  CDS            YO192_YEAST (fragment): Experimental evidence at protein level: Swiss-Prot protein existence level 1. From Saccharomyces cerevisiae (strain ATCC 204508 / S288c) (Baker's yeast).
   6227..6634    +  promoter       LEU2 promoter: S. cerevisiae LEU2
   6635..7729    +  CDS            LEU2: 3-isopropylmalate dehydrogenase, required for leucine biosynthesis; S. cerevisiae LEU2; yeast auxotrophic marker
   8091..8192    -  CDS            NFS1 (fragment): NFS1_YEAST - Also known as SPL1 From Saccharomyces cerevisiae (strain ATCC 204508 / S288c) (Baker's yeast).
   8205..8255    -  misc_feature   bom (fragment): basis of mobility region from pBR322
   8357..1       -  CDS            rop (fragment) (across the origin): Rop protein, which maintains plasmids at low copy number; rop
