[The description below was written by a language model from this plasmid's Addgene catalogue record and pLannotate feature annotations shown in this document.]
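Description:
pAG415GAL-ccdB is an empty Gateway destination vector for galactose-inducible protein expression in Saccharomyces cerevisiae, built on the pRS415 shuttle backbone. It is a centromeric (CEN) plasmid: a CEN6/ARS element gives stable, low-copy maintenance in yeast, and the LEU2 gene under its own promoter allows selection in leucine-auxotrophic strains. For work in E. coli it carries a ColE1/pUC-type origin and an ampicillin resistance gene, along with an f1 origin and remnants of the pBluescript-derived lacZα/MCS region with flanking T3 and T7 promoters. The depositor full sequence is 8,391 nt and is noted as a reference that may not match the physical plasmid exactly.

The expression unit consists of the GAL1 promoter, which is regulated by Gal4 and induced by galactose, followed by the Gateway cassette and the CYC1 transcription terminator. The cassette is bounded by attR1 and attR2 and contains a chloramphenicol resistance gene and the ccdB toxin gene. In an LR Clonase reaction with an entry clone, the segment between the attR sites is exchanged for the gene of interest, placing it between the GAL1 promoter and the CYC1 terminator. Because CcdB poisons DNA gyrase in ordinary E. coli strains, unrecombined vector is counterselected after transformation. The empty vector therefore has to be propagated in a ccdB-tolerant strain under combined ampicillin and chloramphenicol selection. No epitope tag or fluorescent fusion partner is annotated in the cassette, so inserts appear to be expressed untagged. The plasmid belongs to a suite of yeast Gateway vectors intended for high-throughput genetic analysis.
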