Addgene plasmid #14145: pAG415GAL-ccdB
Purpose: (Empty Backbone)
Depositing lab: Susan Lindquist. Depositing organization: Whitehead Institute for Biomedical Research. Publication: A suite of Gateway cloning vectors for high-throughput genetic analysis in Saccharomyces cerevisiae. Alberti S, Gitler AD, Lindquist S. Yeast. 2007 Oct . 24(10):913-9. 10.1002/yea.1502 PubMed 17583893.
Backbone
  Vector backbone: pRS415
  Vector type: Yeast Expression ; Gateway Destination
  Selectable markers: LEU2
Growth in bacteria
  Bacterial resistance: Chloramphenicol and Ampicillin, 25 & 100 μg/mL
  Growth temperature: 37°C
  Growth strain: ccdB Survival
  Growth instructions: DB3.1, ccdB Survival
  Copy number: Unknown
Gene/Insert
  Gene/Insert name: None
  Cloning method: Gateway Cloning
  Sequencing primers: 5′ GAL1
Terms and licenses: Academic/Nonprofit Terms; Industry Terms: Not Available to Industry
Depositor comments: Type of plasmid: CEN. This plasmid contains the Gateway technology from Invitrogen; Invitrogen requires purchasing of Gateway Clonase for carrying out the Gateway recombinational cloning reaction http://www.invitrogen.com Please note that the full plasmid sequence is provided as a reference only, and may not match the exact sequence of the plasmid.
How to cite: pAG415GAL-ccdB was a gift from Susan Lindquist (Addgene plasmid # 14145 ; http://n2t.net/addgene:14145 ; RRID:Addgene_14145)
