>Addgene plasmid #14145 | pAG415GAL-ccdB | addgene partial sequence | sequence record 98095 | CAT-R 5'-GCAACTGACTGAAATGCCTC-3'
ATGCCATTGGGATATATCAACGGTGGTATATCCAGTGATTTTTTTCTCCATTTTAGCTTCCTTAGCTCCT
GAAAATCTCGACGGATCCTAACTCAAAATCCACACATTATACGAGCCGGAAGCATAAAGTGTAAAGCCTG
GGGTGCCTAATGCGGCCGCCATAGTGACTGGATATGTTGTGTTTTACAGTATTATGTAGTCTGTTTTTTA
TGCAAAATCTAATTTAATATATTGATATTTATATCATTTTACGTTTCTCGTTCAGCTTTTTTGTACAAAC
TTGTGATGGGGGATCCACTAGTTCTAGAATCCGGGGTTTTTTCTCCTTGACGTTAAAGTATAGAGGTATA
TTAACAATTTTTTGTTGATACTTTTATTACATTTGAATAAGAAGTAATACAAACCGAAAATGTTGAAAGT
ATTAGTTAAAGTGGTTATGCAGTTTTTGCATTTATATATCTGTTAATAGATCAAAAATCATCGCTTCGCT
GATTAATTACCCCAGAAATAAGGCTAAAAAACTAATCGCATTATCATCCTATGGTTGTTAATTTGATTCG
TTCATTTGAAGGTTTGTGGGGCCAGGTTACTGCCAATTTTTCCTCTTCATAACCATAAAAGCTAGTATTG
TAGAATCTTTATTGTTCGGAGCAGTGCGGCGCGAGGCACATCTGCGTTTCAGGAACGCGACCGGTGAAGA
CGAGGACGCACGGAGGAGAGTCTTCCTTCGGAGGGCTGTCACCCGCTCGGCGGCTTCTAATCCGTACTAG
AGCTCCAGCTTTTGTTCCCTTTAGTGAGGGTTAATTGCGCGCTTGGCGTAATCATGGTCATAGCTGTTTC
CTGTGTGAAATTGTTATCCGCTCACAATTCCACACAACATACGAGCCGGAAGCATAAAGTGTAAAGCCTG
GGGTGCCTAATGAGTGAGCTAACTCACATTAATTGCGTTGCGCTCACTGCCCGCTTTCCAGTCGGGAAAC
CTGTCGTGCCAGCTGCATTAATGAATCGGCCAAC
