>Addgene plasmid #14145 | pAG415GAL-ccdB | addgene partial sequence | sequence record 98097 | ccdB-Fwd 5'-GCATGATGACCACCGATATG-3'
CGGTCTCCGTTATCGGGGAAGAAGTGGCTGATCTCAGCCACCGCGAAAATGACATCAAAAACGCCATTAA
CCTGATGTTCTGGGGAATATAAATGTCAGGCTCCCTTATACACAGCCAGTCTGCAGGTCGACCATAGTGA
CTGGATATGTTGTGTTTTACAGTATTATGTAGTCTGTTTTTTATGCAAAATCTAATTTAATATATTGATA
TTTATATCATTTTACGTTTCTCGTTCAGCTTTCTTGTACAAAGTGGTGATGGGCTGCAGGAATTCGATAT
CAAGCTCGAGTCATGTAATTAGTTATGTCACGCTTACATTCACGCCCTCCCCCCACATCCGCTCTAACCG
AAAAGGAAGGAGTTAGACAACCTGAAGTCTAGGTCCCTATTTATTTTTTTATAGTTATGTTAGTATTAAG
AACGTTATTTATATTTCAAATTTTTCTTTTTTTTCTGTACAGACGCGTGTACGCATGTAACATTATACTG
AAAACCTTGCTTGAGAAGGTTTTGGGACGCTCGAAGGCTTTAATTTGCGGCCGGTACCCAATTCGCCCTA
TAGTGAGTCGTATTACGCGCGCTCACTGGCCGTCGTTTTACAACGTCGTGACTGGGAAAACCCTGGCGTT
ACCCAACTTAATCGCCTTGCAGCACATCCCCCTTTCGCCAGCTGGCGTAATAGCGAAGAGGCCCGCACCG
ATCGCCCTTCCCAACAGTTGCGCAGCCTGAATGGCGAATGG
[124 nt withheld, positions 742-865]
C
[91 nt withheld, positions 867-957]
AGGGTGATGGTTCACGTAGTGGG
