>Addgene plasmid #14145 | pAG415GAL-ccdB | addgene partial sequence | sequence record 98098 | pRSII-F1 5'-CGGCATCAGAGCAGATTGTAC-3'
ATATCGACTACGTCGTTAAGGCCGTTTCTGACAGAGTAAAATTCTTGAGGGAACTTTCACCATTATGGGA
AATGGTTCAAGAAGGTATTGACTTAAACTCCATCAAATGGTCAGGTCATTGAGTGTTTTTTATTTGTTGT
ATTTTTTTTTTTTTAGAGAAAATCCTCCAATATATAAATTAGGAATCATAGTTTCATGATTTTCTGTTAC
ACCTAACTTTTTGTGTGGTGCCCTCCTCCTTGTCAATATTAATGTTAAAGTGCAATTCTTTTTCCTTATC
ACGTTGAGCCATTAGTATCAATTTGCTTACCTGTATTCCTTTACATCCTCCTTTTTCTCCTTCTTGATAA
ATGTATGTAGATTGCGTATATAGTTTCGTCTACCCTATGAACATATTCCATTTTGTAATTTCGTGTCGTT
TCTATTATGAATTTCATTTATAAAGTTTATGTACAAATATCATAAAAAAAGAGAATCTTTTTAAGCAAGG
ATTTTCTTAACTTCTTCGGCGACAGCATCACCGACTTCGGTGGTACTGTTGGAACCACCTAAATCACCAG
TTCTGATACCTGCATCCAAAACCTTTTTAACTGCATCTTCAATGGCCTTACCTTCTTCAGGCAAGTTCAA
TGACAATTTCAACATCATTGCAGCAGACAAGATAGTGGCGATAGGGTTGACCTTATTCTTTGGCAAATCT
GGAGCAGAACCGTGGCATGGTTCGTACAAACCAAATGCGGTGTTCTTGTCTGGCAAAGAGGCCAAGGACG
CAGATGGCAACAAACCCAAGGAACCTGGGATAACGGAGGCTTCATCGGAGATGATATCACCAAACATGTT
GCTGGTGATTATAATACCATTTAGGTGGGTTGGGTTCTTAACTAGGATCATGGCGGCAGAATCAATCAAT
TGATGTTGAA
