>Addgene plasmid #14145 | pAG415GAL-ccdB | addgene partial sequence | sequence record 98099 | pGEX3 5'-CCGGGAGCTGCATGTGTCAGAGG-3'
CCGAAACGCGCGAGACGAAAGGGCCTCGTGATACGCCTATTTTTATAGGTTAATGTCATGATAATAATGG
TTTCTTAGGACGGATCGCTTGCCTGTAACTTACACGCGCCTCGTATCTTTTAATGATGGAATAATTTGGG
AATTTACTCTGTGTTTATTTATTTTTATGTTTTGTATTTGGATTTTAGAAAGTAAATAAAGAAGGTAGAA
GAGTTACGGAATGAAGAAAAAAAAATAAACAAAGGTTTAAAAAATTTCAACAAAAAGCGTACTTTACATA
TATATTTATTAGACAAGAAAAGCAGATTAAATAGATATACATTCGATTAACGATAAGTAAAATGTAAAAT
CACAGGATTTTCGTGTGTGGTCTTCTACACAGACAAGATGAAACAATTCGGCATTAATACCTGAGAGCAG
GAAGAGCAAGATAAAAGGTAGTATTTGTTGGCGATCCCCCTAGAGTCTTTTACATCTTCGGAAAACAAAA
ACTATTTTTTCTTTAATTTCTTTTTTTACTTTCTATTTTTAATTTATATATTTATATTAAAAAATTTAAA
TTATAATTATTTTTATAGCACGTGATGAAAAGGACCCAGGTGGCACTTTTCGGGGAAATGTGCGCGGAAC
CCCTATTTGTTTATTTTTCTAAATACATTCAAATATGTATCCGCTCATGAGACAATAACCCTGATAAATG
CTTCAATAATATTGAAAAAGGAAGAGTATGAGTATTCAACATTTCCGTGTCGCCCTTATTCCCTTTTTTG
CGGCATTTTGCCTTCCTGTTTTTGCTCACCCAGAAACGCTGGTGAAAGTAAAAGATGCTGAAGATCAGTT
GGGTGCACGAGTGGGTTACATCGAACTGGATCTCAACAGCGGTAAGATCCTTGAGAGTTTTCGCCCCGAA
GAACGTTTTCCAATGATGAGCACTTTTAAAGTTCTGCTATGTGGCGCGGTATTATCCCGTATTGACGCCG
GGCAAGAGCAACTCGGTCGCCGCATACACTATTCTCAGAATGACTTGGTTGAGTACTCACCAGTCACAGA
AAAGCATCTTACGGATGGCATGACAGTAAGAGAATTATGCAGTGCTGCCATAACC
